>Addgene plasmid #18372 | T4 Lysozyme F67A WT* | addgene partial sequence | sequence record 24158 | 3primeUP
CTANGAAAAGCCCGCCTCATTAGGCGGGCTCAGATCTGCTCATGTTTGACAGCTTATCATCGATAAGCTT
CGGCAATAAATTCTTGATATGTTTTCATATGTTTCCTTTAAATATTTTAATTAGTAATTGTCTATTCAAG
TAATTGTGAATATACTATCACAATTCCAAGAGAAAGTAAACAGCTTTATAGATTTTTATACGCGTCCCAA
GTGCCAGTTCTAAACGTTGTAATGACTCGTTTTGCGCGATTAGGTGTTTGATTATACCATCTACTTTTAG
CTAAGTTAACTGCTGCTTCATCCCAGCGTTTTTGTTGAAGCATACGTAAAGAGTTAGTAAATCCTGCCAC
ACCGGTTTCTCCCATTTGGAAAACCATATTAATCAATGCAGCGCGACGAACCGCATCAAGAGAATCATAA
ACCGGTTTTAATTTAGCATTTCTCAGAATTCCGCGAACAGCAGCATCAACATCCTGATTAGCGAGTTTTT
CAGCCTCATCTTTTGTAATTACACCATTAGTATTACGCCCAATAGCTTTATCTAATTCAGATTTAGCAGC
ATTAAGTGATGGACTTTTTGTAAGCAAATGACCGATGCCAATAGTGTAATAGCCTTCTGTGTCTTTATAG
ATTTTAAGTCTAAGACCTTCATCTATACGTAACATTTCAAATATATTCATAATACCTCCTAAGCATCGAT
GGATCCTGTTTCCTGTGTGAAATTGTTATCCGCTCACAATTCCACACATTATACGAGCCGATGATTAATT
GTCAACAGGGGGATGGGGAGTAAGCTNATCNAGGGACCGGTGCGGAANTNGTGAGCCGNCNCNCNATTCC
NCNCATTATACNANCCGATGANNAANTGNCAACNNGGGGGATGGGGAGNAAGCNCNNCCNNGGANCGANC
NNNNTTCCNGNGNNNNNNNNNNNNCNNNNNNCNNNNNNCNNNNNNNNNANCNGNNNNNNNNNNNNNNNNN
NGGGGGGNNNNNNNNNNNNGNNNNNNNNNNNNNNNNNNNNNNNNNNNNNNNNNNNNNNNNNNNNNNNNNN
NNNNNNNNNNNNNNNNNNNNNNNNNNNNNNNNNN
