[The description below was written by a language model from this plasmid's Addgene catalogue record.]
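Description:
T4 Lysozyme F67A WT* is a bacterial expression plasmid built on the pHS1403 backbone (about 5 kb without insert) that carries a mutant version of the bacteriophage T4 lysozyme gene (gene e, also listed under the alternative name JX12). It is maintained in E. coli as a high-copy plasmid and selected with ampicillin. The record does not state the promoter driving expression, the origin of replication, or any fusion tags, and no feature table is available to fill in these details.

The insert is roughly 600 bp and was placed between BamHI and HindIII sites, both of which remain intact, so the coding region can be excised or swapped as a cassette. According to the depositor's notes, the BamHI site lies 27 bp from the start codon and the HindIII site 115 bp beyond the stop codon, meaning short flanking untranslated stretches accompany the open reading frame. The encoded protein carries the F67A substitution, replacing phenylalanine 67 with alanine, in the "WT*" background. In the T4 lysozyme literature this designation generally denotes the cysteine-free pseudo-wild-type protein used as a reference for mutant studies, although the record itself does not spell out what WT* comprises.

T4 lysozyme is a classic model system for studying protein folding, stability and structure, and large-to-small substitutions such as this one are typically used to examine how removing side-chain bulk affects packing and thermodynamic stability. The record supports use of this plasmid for producing the F67A variant in bacteria, presumably for such biophysical or crystallographic work, but does not state a specific application.
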