Addgene plasmid #18372: T4 Lysozyme F67A WT*
Depositing lab: Brian Matthews. Depositing organization: University of Oregon.
Backbone
  Vector backbone: pHS1403
  Backbone size w/o insert (bp): 5000
  Vector type: Bacterial Expression
Growth in bacteria
  Bacterial resistance: Ampicillin, 100 μg/mL
  Growth temperature: 37°C
  Growth strain: DH5alpha
  Copy number: High Copy
Gene/Insert
  Gene/Insert name: T4 Lysozyme (alt name: JX12)
  Species: Bacteriophage T4
  Insert size (bp): 600
  Mutation: F67A WT*
  GenBank ID: NP_049736
  Entrez Gene: e (a.k.a. T4p123)
  Cloning method: Restriction Enzyme; 5′ cloning site BamHI (not destroyed); 3′ cloning site HindIII (not destroyed)
  Sequencing primers: 5′ na; 3′ GGCGTATCACGAGGCCC
Terms and licenses: Academic/Nonprofit Terms; Industry Terms: Not Available to Industry
Depositor comments: The BamHI site is 27 bp from the ATG and the HindIII site is 115 bp from the stop.
How to cite: T4 Lysozyme F67A WT* was a gift from Brian Matthews (Addgene plasmid # 18372 ; http://n2t.net/addgene:18372 ; RRID:Addgene_18372)
